Addgene plasmid #245689: pICSL01005_CP
Purpose: (Empty Backbone) Level 0 Golden Gate Coding Sequence (WITHOUT stop codon) acceptor with AmilCP negative selection cassette AATG - TTCG
Depositing lab: Mark Youles. Depositing organization: Sainsbury Laboratory, Norwich.
Backbone
  Vector backbone: pICSL01005
  Backbone size (bp): 2247
  Vector type: Synthetic Biology
  Selectable markers: Amil CP purple chromoprotein for purple/white negative selection
Growth in bacteria
  Bacterial resistance: Spectinomycin, 50 μg/mL
  Growth temperature: 37°C
  Growth strain: DH5alpha
  Copy number: High Copy
Gene/Insert
  Gene/Insert name: None
  Mutation: BsaI/BpiI sites removed by point-mutation
Terms and licenses: Academic/Nonprofit Terms; Industry Terms: Not Available to Industry
Depositor comments: Level 0 Acceptor for making coding sequence modules (without a stop codon) used for GoldenGate assemblies using the MoClo overhang syntax. Plant Golden-gate Promoters, Terminators and Level0/Level1 cloning acceptors. Insert Size: 1106, Species: Synthetic. 5' Cloning Site: BpiI (Destroyed), 3' Cloning Site: BpiI (Destroyed).
How to cite: pICSL01005_CP was a gift from Mark Youles (Addgene plasmid # 245689 ; http://n2t.net/addgene:245689 ; RRID:Addgene_245689)
