[The description below was written by a language model from this plasmid's Addgene catalogue record and pLannotate feature annotations shown in this document.]
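Description:
pICSL01005_CP is an empty Level 0 Golden Gate acceptor plasmid for the MoClo assembly system, built on the pICSL01005 backbone and intended for making coding-sequence modules that lack a stop codon. It is a small synthetic-biology vector maintained in E. coli: the sequenced record is 3,355 nt, consistent with the stated 2,247 bp backbone plus a roughly 1.1 kb synthetic dropout cassette. Propagation relies on a high-copy ColE1/pUC-type origin, and selection is by spectinomycin through the aadA gene. That gene sits downstream of an annotated bla-type promoter and is flanked by short integrase and gentamicin acetyltransferase fragments, which appear to be non-functional remnants of the resistance cassette's integron origin.

The cloning position is occupied by a negative-selection cassette. In it, a lac promoter with its CAP binding site and lac operator drives the amilCP purple chromoprotein from Acropora millepora, followed by the rrnB T1 and T7Te terminators. Short lacI fragments upstream are leftovers of the lac regulatory region rather than a working repressor gene. An incoming part is inserted with BpiI, whose sites are destroyed in the process, and it displaces amilCP. Colonies carrying the unmodified vector therefore turn purple, while recombinants are white. The resulting module carries the AATG and TTCG fusion overhangs of the MoClo syntax, presumably released by BsaI at the next assembly level. This lets the open reading frame be joined in frame to a downstream part such as a C-terminal tag. Internal BsaI and BpiI sites were removed from the cassette by point mutation. The plasmid belongs to a collection of plant Golden Gate parts and Level 0/Level 1 acceptors.
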