Features (pLannotate 1.2.2; 13 found; start..end, strand, type, name):
    110..214     +  promoter       AmpR promoter: bla
    205..285     -  CDS            int (fragment): INT2_ECOLX - Protein inferred from homology: Swiss-Prot protein existence level 3. Putative integrase believed to be involved in the insertion of antibiotic resistance genes into plasmids and transposons. From Escherichia coli.
    373..429     +  CDS            GmR (fragment): gentamycin acetyltransferase; aacC1; confers resistance to gentamycin
    436..1224    +  CDS            aadA: S3AD_ECOLX - Experimental evidence at protein level: Swiss-Prot protein existence level 1. Mediates bacterial resistance to the antibiotics streptomycin and spectinomycin. From Escherichia coli.
   1398..1986    +  rep_origin     ori: high-copy-number ColE1/pMB1/pBR322/pUC origin of replication
   2169..2218    +  CDS            lacI (fragment): lac repressor; lacI; The lac repressor binds to the lac operator to inhibit transcription in E. coli. This inhibition can be relieved by adding lactose or isopropyl-β-D-thiogalactopyranoside (IPTG).
   2256..2344    +  CDS            lacI (fragment): lac repressor; lacI; The lac repressor binds to the lac operator to inhibit transcription in E. coli. This inhibition can be relieved by adding lactose or isopropyl-β-D-thiogalactopyranoside (IPTG).
   2357..2378    +  protein_bind   CAP binding site: CAP binding activates transcription in the presence of cAMP. E. coli catabolite activator protein
   2393..2423    +  promoter       lac promoter: promoter for the E. coli lac operon
   2431..2447    +  protein_bind   lac operator: The lac repressor binds to the lac operator to inhibit transcription in E. coli. This inhibition can be relieved by adding lactose or isopropyl-β-D-thiogalactopyranoside (IPTG). lac repressor encoded by lacI
   2484..3146    +  CDS            amilCP: amilCP is a fluorescent protein published in 2008, derived from Acropora millepora. It is reported to be a tetramer.
   3195..3266    +  terminator     rrnB T1 terminator: transcription terminator T1 from the E. coli rrnB gene
   3282..3309    +  terminator     T7Te terminator: phage T7 early transcription terminator
>Addgene plasmid #245689 | pICSL01005_CP | addgene full sequence | sequence record 495758 | Addgene NGS Result
GTGGCTCTTCAGTGGACGAAAGGGCCTCGTGATACGCCTATTTTTATAGGTTAATGTCATGATAATAATG
GTTTCTTAGACGTCAGGTGGCACTTTTCGGGGAAATGTGCGCGGAACCCCTATTTGTTTATTTTTCTAAA
TACATTCAAATATGTATCCGCTCATGAGACAATAACCCTGATAAATGCTTCAATAATATTGAAAAAGGAA
GAGTATGCGCTCACGCAACTGGTCCAGAACCTTGACCGAACGCAGCGGTGGTAACGGCGCAGTGGCGGTT
TTCATGGCTTGTTATGACTGTTTTTTTTTGGGGTACAGTCTATGCCTCGGGCATCCAAGCAGCAAGCGCG
TTACGCCGTGGGTCGATGTTTGATGTTATGGAGCAGCAACGATGTTACGCAGCAGGGCAGTCGCCCTAAA
ACAAAGTTAAACATCATGAGGGAAGCGGTGATCGCCGAAGTATCGACTCAACTATCAGAGGTAGTTGGCG
TCATCGAGCGCCATCTCGAACCGACGTTGCTGGCCGTACATTTGTACGGCTCCGCAGTGGATGGCGGCCT
GAAGCCACACAGCGATATTGATTTGCTGGTTACGGTGACCGTAAGGCTTGATGAAACAACGCGGCGAGCT
TTGATCAACGACCTTTTGGAAACTTCGGCTTCCCCTGGAGAGAGCGAGATTCTCCGCGCTGTAGAAGTCA
CCATTGTTGTGCACGACGACATCATTCCGTGGCGTTATCCAGCTAAGCGCGAACTGCAATTTGGAGAATG
GCAGCGCAATGACATTCTTGCAGGTATCTTCGAGCCAGCCACGATCGACATTGATCTGGCTATCTTGCTG
ACAAAAGCAAGAGAACATAGCGTTGCCTTGGTAGGTCCAGCGGCGGAGGAACTCTTTGATCCGGTTCCTG
AACAGGATCTATTTGAGGCGCTAAATGAAACCTTAACGCTATGGAACTCGCCGCCCGACTGGGCTGGCGA
TGAGCGAAATGTAGTGCTTACGTTGTCCCGCATTTGGTACAGCGCAGTAACCGGCAAAATCGCGCCGAAG
GATGTCGCTGCCGACTGGGCAATGGAGCGCCTGCCGGCCCAGTATCAGCCCGTCATACTTGAAGCTAGAC
AGGCTTATCTTGGACAAGAAGAAGATCGCTTGGCCTCGCGCGCAGATCAGTTGGAAGAATTTGTCCATTA
CGTAAAAGGCGAGATCACCAAGGTAGTCGGCAAATAACTGTCAGACCAAGTTTACTCATATATACTTTAG
ATTGATTTAAAACTTCATTTTTAATTTAAAAGGATCTAGGTGAAGATCCTTTTTGATAATCTCATGACCA
AAATCCCTTAACGTGAGTTTTCGTTCCACTGAGCGTCAGACCCCGTAGAAAAGATCAAAGGATCTTCTTG
AGATCCTTTTTTTCTGCGCGTAATCTGCTGCTTGCAAACAAAAAAACCACCGCTACCAGCGGTGGTTTGT
TTGCCGGATCAAGAGCTACCAACTCTTTTTCCGAAGGTAACTGGCTTCAGCAGAGCGCAGATACCAAATA
CTGTTCTTCTAGTGTAGCCGTAGTTAGGCCACCACTTCAAGAACTCTGTAGCACCGCCTACATACCTCGC
TCTGCTAATCCTGTTACCAGTGGCTGCTGCCAGTGGCGATAAGTCGTGTCTTACCGGGTTGGACTCAAGA
CGATAGTTACCGGATAAGGCGCAGCGGTCGGGCTGAACGGGGGGTTCGTGCACACAGCCCAGCTTGGAGC
GAACGACCTACACCGAACTGAGATACCTACAGCGTGAGCTATGAGAAAGCGCCACGCTTCCCGAAGGGAG
AAAGGCGGACAGGTATCCGGTAAGCGGCAGGGTCGGAACAGGAGAGCGCACGAGGGAGCTTCCAGGGGGA
AACGCCTGGTATCTTTATAGTCCTGTCGGGTTTCGCCACCTCTGACTTGAGCGTCGATTTTTGTGATGCT
CGTCAGGGGGGCGGAGCCTATGGAAAAACGCCAGCAACGCGGCCTTTTTACGGTTCCTGGCCTTTTGCTG
GCCTTTTGCTCACATGTTCTTTCCTGCGTTATCCCCTGATTCTGTGGATAACCGTATTACCGCCTTTGAG
TGAGCTGATACCGCTCGCCGCAGCCGAACGACCGAGCGCAGCGAGTCAGTGAGCGAGGAAGCGGAAGAGC
GCCCAATACGCAAACCGCCTCTCCCCGCGCGTTGGCCGATTCATTAATCACTCTGTGGTCTCAAATGTTG
TCTTCGCAGCTGGCACCAATACGCAAACCGCCTCTCCCCGCGCGTTGGCCGATTCATTAATGCAGCTGGC
ACGACAGGTTTCCCGACTGGAAAGCGGGCAGTGAGCGCAACGCAATTAATGTGAGTTAGCTCACTCATTA
GGCACCCCAGGCTTTACACTTTATGCTTCCGGCTCGTATGTTGTGTGGAATTGTGAGCGGATAACAATTT
CACACATACTAGAGAAAGAGGAGAAATACTAGAATGAGCGTGATCGCTAAGCAGATGACCTACAAGGTGT
ACATGAGCGGAACTGTGAACGGTCACTACTTCGAGGTTGAGGGTGATGGTAAGGGTAAGCCTTATGAGGG
TGAGCAGACTGTGAAGCTTACTGTGACTAAGGGTGGTCCTCTTCCTTTCGCTTGGGATATTTTGTCTCCT
CAGTGCCAGTACGGTAGCATCCCTTTCACTAAGTACCCTGAGGATATCCCTGATTACGTGAAGCAGTCTT
TCCCAGAGGGTTACACCTGGGAGAGGATCATGAATTTCGAGGATGGTGCTGTGTGCACCGTGAGCAACGA
TTCTTCTATTCAGGGAAACTGCTTCATCTACCACGTGAAGTTCTCCGGTCTGAACTTCCCTCCTAATGGT
CCTGTGATGCAGAAGAAAACTCAGGGTTGGGAGCCTAACACCGAGAGGCTTTTTGCTAGGGATGGTATGC
TGCTGGGTAACAACTTCATGGCTCTGAAGCTTGAGGGTGGTGGACATTACCTTTGCGAGTTCAAGACCAC
TTACAAGGCTAAGAAACCTGTGAAGATGCCTGGTTACCACTATGTGGATAGAAAGCTGGATGTGACCAAC
CACAACAAGGATTACACCAGCGTTGAGCAGTGCGAGATCTCTATTGCTAGAAAGCCTGTGGTGGCTTAGG
CTTCGCTGATAGTGCTAGTGTAGATCGCTACTAGAGCCAGGCATCAAATAAAACGAAAGGCTCAGTCGAA
AGACTGGGCCTTTCGTTTTATCTGTTGTTTGTCGGTGAACGCTCTCTACTAGAGTCACACTGGCTCACCT
TCGGGTGGGCCTTTCTGCGTTTATAACAGACAAGCTGTGACGAAGACAATTCGTGAGACCACGAA
